>Addgene plasmid #233371 | pLenti_EF1α-NES-Kinprola_PKA-mEGFP_bGH-PA term_EF1α_FLAG-SV40NLS-Cas9-NLS-T2A-BSD-WPRE-SV40 | addgene full sequence | sequence record 466776 | Addgene NGS Result
TGTAGTCTTATGCAATACTCTTGTAGTCTTGCAACATGGTAACGATGAGTTAGCAACATGCCTTACAAGG
AGAGAAAAAGCACCGTGCATGCCGATTGGTGGAAGTAAGGTGGTACGATCGTGCCTTATTAGGAAGGCAA
CAGACGGGTCTGACATGGATTGGACGAACCACTGAATTGCCGCATTGCAGAGATATTGTATTTAAGTGCC
TAGCTCGATACATAAACGGGTCTCTCTGGTTAGACCAGATCTGAGCCTGGGAGCTCTCTGGCTAACTAGG
GAACCCACTGCTTAAGCCTCAATAAAGCTTGCCTTGAGTGCTTCAAGTAGTGTGTGCCCGTCTGTTGTGT
GACTCTGGTAACTAGAGATCCCTCAGACCCTTTTAGTCAGTGTGGAAAATCTCTAGCAGTGGCGCCCGAA
CAGGGACTTGAAAGCGAAAGGGAAACCAGAGGAGCTCTCTCGACGCAGGACTCGGCTTGCTGAAGCGCGC
ACGGCAAGAGGCGAGGGGCGGCGACTGGTGAGTACGCCAAAAATTTTGACTAGCGGAGGCTAGAAGGAGA
GAGATGGGTGCGAGAGCGTCAGTATTAAGCGGGGGAGAATTAGATCGCGATGGGAAAAAATTCGGTTAAG
GCCAGGGGGAAAGAAAAAATATAAATTAAAACATATAGTATGGGCAAGCAGGGAGCTAGAACGATTCGCA
GTTAATCCTGGCCTGTTAGAAACATCAGAAGGCTGTAGACAAATACTGGGACAGCTACAACCATCCCTTC
AGACAGGATCAGAAGAACTTAGATCATTATATAATACAGTAGCAACCCTCTATTGTGTGCATCAAAGGAT
AGAGATAAAAGACACCAAGGAAGCTTTAGACAAGATAGAGGAAGAGCAAAACAAAAGTAAGACCACCGCA
CAGCAAGCGGCCGGGCAGAGCGCACATCGCCCACAGTCCCCGAGAAGTTGGGGGGAGGGGTCGGCAATTG
AACCGGTGCCTAGAGAAGGTGGCGCGGGGTAAACTGGGAAAGTGATGTCGTGTACTGGCTCCGCCTTTTT
CCCGAGGGTGGGGGAGAACCGTATATAAGTGCAGTAGTCGCCGTGAACGTTCTTTTTCGCAACGGGTTTG
CCGCCAGAACACAGGTGTCGTGACGCGGGATCCGCCACCATGCTGCAGAACGAGCTTGCTCTTAAGTTGG
CTGGACTTGATATTAACAAGACTGGAGGTTCTGACGTCGGCCGCAAGCTGATCATCGATCAGAACGTTTT
TATCGAGGGTACGCTGCCGATGGGTGTCGTCCGCCCGCTGACTGAAGTCGAGATGGACCATTACCGCGAG
CCGTTCCTGAATCCTGTTGACCGCGAGCCACTGTGGCGCTTCCCAAACGAGCTGCCAATCGCCGGTGAGC
CAGCGAACATCGTCGCGCTGGTCGAAGAATACATGGACTGGCTGCACCAGTCCCCTGTCCCGAAGCTGCT
GTTCTGGGGCACCCCAGGCGTTCTGATCCCACCGGCCGAAGCCGCTCGCCTGGCCAAAAGCCTGCCTAAC
TGCAAGGCTGTGGACATCGGCCCGGGTCTGAATCTGCTGCAAGAAGACAACCCGGACCTGATCGGCAGCG
AGATCGCGCGCTGGCTGTCTACTCTGGAGATTGGTGGCACCGGTGGCTCTGGCGGTACCGGTGGCTCTGG
CGGTTCTATCGGTACTGGCTTTCCATTCGACCCCCATTATGTGGAAGTCCTGGGCGAGCGCATGCACTAC
GTCGATGTTGGTCCGCGCGATGGCACCCCTGTGCTGTTCCTGCACGGTAACCCGACCTCCTCCTACGTGT
GGCGCAACATCATCCCGCATGTTGCACCGACCCATCGCTGCATTGCTCCAGACCTGATCGGTATGGGCAA
ATCCGACAAACCAGACCTGGGTTATTTCTTCGACGACCACGTCCGCTTCATGGATGCCTTCATCGAAGCC
CTGGGTCTGGAAGAGGTCGTCCTGGTCATTCACGACTGGGGCTCCGCTCTGGGTTTCCACTGGGCCAAGC
GCAATCCAGAGCGCGTCAAAGGTATTGCATTTATGGAGTTCATCCGCCCTATCCCGACCTGGGACGAATG
GGCTCCGGGTTCTCTGCGTCGCGCCACCCTGGTGGACCCTCCTCCTCCGCCACCGCCACCACCGCCGCCG
CCGCCACCACCACCTCCTCCGCCTCCTCCACCACCACCGCCACCGCCTCCACCACCTGGCGGCAGCGCCT
GTGACTATCATTTAGGAAACATTTCAAGACTGTCAAATAAGCATTTCCAAATACTACTAGGAGAAGACGG
TAACCTTTTATTGAATGACATTTCCACTAATGGGACCTGGTTAAATGGGCAAAAAGTCGAGAAGAACAGC
TATCAGTTACTGTCTCAAGGTGATGAAATAACCGTTGGTGTAGGCGTGGAATCAGATATTTTATCTCTGG
TCATTTTCATAAACGACAAATTTAAGCAGTGCCTCGAGCAGAACAAAGTTGATCGCGGTGGCGGTATGCA
TAAGTTTTCTCAAGAACAGATCGGCGAAAACATTGTGTGCAGGGTCATTTGTACCACGGGTCAAATTCCC
ATCCGAGATTTGTCAGCTGATATTTCACAAGTGCTTAAGGAAAAACGATCCATAAAGAAAGTTTGGACAT
TTGGTAGAAACCCAGGTTCTGCCAAGGAGACCTTCCAGGCCTTCCGCAGCGGAGGTTCTATGGTGAGCAA
GGGCGAGGAGCTGTTCACCGGGGTGGTGCCCATCCTGGTCGAGCTGGACGGCGACGTAAACGGCCACAAG
TTCAGCGTGTCCGGCGAGGGCGAGGGCGATGCCACCTACGGCAAGCTGACCCTGAAGTTCATCTGCACCA
CCGGCAAGCTGCCCGTGCCCTGGCCCACCCTCGTGACCACCCTGACCTACGGCGTGCAGTGCTTCAGCCG
CTACCCCGACCACATGAAGCAGCACGACTTCTTCAAGTCCGCCATGCCCGAAGGCTACGTCCAGGAGCGC
ACCATCTTCTTCAAGGACGACGGCAACTACAAGACCCGCGCCGAGGTGAAGTTCGAGGGCGACACCCTGG
TGAACCGCATCGAGCTGAAGGGCATCGACTTCAAGGAGGACGGCAACATCCTGGGGCACAAGCTGGAGTA
CAACTACAACAGCCACAACGTCTATATCATGGCCGACAAGCAGAAGAACGGCATCAAGGTGAACTTCAAG
ATCCGCCACAACATCGAGGACGGCAGCGTGCAGCTCGCCGACCACTACCAGCAGAACACCCCCATCGGCG
ACGGCCCCGTGCTGCTGCCCGACAACCACTACCTGAGCACCCAGTCCAAACTGAGCAAAGACCCCAACGA
GAAGCGCGATCACATGGTCCTGCTGGAGTTCGTGACCGCCGCCGGGATCACTCTCGGCATGGACGAGCTG
TACAAGTAATCTAGAGGGCCCGTTTAAACCCGCTGATCAGCCTCGACTGTGCCTTCTAGTTGCCAGCCAT
CTGTTGTTTGCCCCTCCCCCGTGCCTTCCTTGACCCTGGAAGGTGCCACTCCCACTGTCCTTTCCTAATA
AAATGAGGAAATTGCATCGCATTGTCTGAGTAGGTGTCATTCTATTCTGGGGGGTGGGGTGGGGCAGGAC
AGCAAGGGGGAGGATTGGGAAGACAATAGCAGGCATGCTGGGGATGCGGTGGGCTCTATGGGGCCGCTGA
TCTTCAGACCTGGAGGAGGAGATATGAGGGACAATTGGAGAAGTGAATTATATAAATATAAAGTAGTAAA
AATTGAACCATTAGGAGTAGCACCCACCAAGGCAAAGAGAAGAGTGGTGCAGAGAGAAAAAAGAGCAGTG
GGAATAGGAGCTTTGTTCCTTGGGTTCTTGGGAGCAGCAGGAAGCACTATGGGCGCAGCGTCAATGACGC
TGACGGTACAGGCCAGACAATTATTGTCTGGTATAGTGCAGCAGCAGAACAATTTGCTGAGGGCTATTGA
GGCGCAACAGCATCTGTTGCAACTCACAGTCTGGGGCATCAAGCAGCTCCAGGCAAGAATCCTGGCTGTG
GAAAGATACCTAAAGGATCAACAGCTCCTGGGGATTTGGGGTTGCTCTGGAAAACTCATTTGCACCACTG
CTGTGCCTTGGAATGCTAGTTGGAGTAATAAATCTCTGGAACAGATTTGGAATCACACGACCTGGATGGA
GTGGGACAGAGAAATTAACAATTACACAAGCTTAATACACTCCTTAATTGAAGAATCGCAAAACCAGCAA
GAAAAGAATGAACAAGAATTATTGGAATTAGATAAATGGGCAAGTTTGTGGAATTGGTTTAACATAACAA
ATTGGCTGTGGTATATAAAATTATTCATAATGATAGTAGGAGGCTTGGTAGGTTTAAGAATAGTTTTTGC
TGTACTTTCTATAGTGAATAGAGTTAGGCAGGGATATTCACCATTATCGTTTCAGACCCACCTCCCAACC
CCGAGGGGACCCAGAGAGGGCCTATTTCCCATGATTCCTTCATATTTGCATATACGATACAAGGCTGTTA
GAGAGATAATTAGAATTAATTTGACTGTAAACACAAAGATATTAGTACAAAATACGTGACGTAGAAAGTA
ATAATTTCTTGGGTAGTTTGCAGTTTTAAAATTATGTTTTAAAATGGACTATCATAAATTCTAGATCTTG
AGACAAATGGCAGTATTCATCCACAATTTTAAAAGAAAAGGGGGGATTGGGGGGTACAGTGCAGGGGAAA
GAATAGTAGACATAATAGCAACAGACATACAAACTAAAGAATTACAAAAACAAATTACAAAAATTCAAAA
TTTTCGGGTTTATTACAGGGACAGCAGAGATCCACTTTGGCGCCGGCTCGAGTGGCTCCGGTGCCCGTCA
GTGGGCAGAGCGCACATCGCCCACAGTCCCCGAGAAGTTGGGGGGAGGGGTCGGCAATTGAACCGGTGCC
TAGAGAAGGTGGCGCGGGGTAAACTGGGAAAGTGATGTCGTGTACTGGCTCCGCCTTTTTCCCGAGGGTG
GGGGAGAACCGTATATAAGTGCAGTAGTCGCCGTGAACGTTCTTTTTCGCAACGGGTTTGCCGCCAGAAC
ACAGGTGTCGTGACGCGGGATCCGCCACCATGGATTACAAAGACGATGACGATAAGATGGCCCCAAAGAA
GAAGCGGAAGGTCGGTATCCACGGAGTCCCAGCAGCCGACAAGAAGTACAGCATCGGCCTGGACATCGGC
ACCAACTCTGTGGGCTGGGCCGTGATCACCGACGAGTACAAGGTGCCCAGCAAGAAATTCAAGGTGCTGG
GCAACACCGACCGGCACAGCATCAAGAAGAACCTGATCGGAGCCCTGCTGTTCGACAGCGGCGAAACAGC
CGAGGCCACCCGGCTGAAGAGAACCGCCAGAAGAAGATACACCAGACGGAAGAACCGGATCTGCTATCTG
CAAGAGATCTTCAGCAACGAGATGGCCAAGGTGGACGACAGCTTCTTCCACAGACTGGAAGAGTCCTTCC
TGGTGGAAGAGGATAAGAAGCACGAGCGGCACCCCATCTTCGGCAACATCGTGGACGAGGTGGCCTACCA
CGAGAAGTACCCCACCATCTACCACCTGAGAAAGAAACTGGTGGACAGCACCGACAAGGCCGACCTGCGG
CTGATCTATCTGGCCCTGGCCCACATGATCAAGTTCCGGGGCCACTTCCTGATCGAGGGCGACCTGAACC
CCGACAACAGCGACGTGGACAAGCTGTTCATCCAGCTGGTGCAGACCTACAACCAGCTGTTCGAGGAAAA
CCCCATCAACGCCAGCGGCGTGGACGCCAAGGCCATCCTGTCTGCCAGACTGAGCAAGAGCAGACGGCTG
GAAAATCTGATCGCCCAGCTGCCCGGCGAGAAGAAGAATGGCCTGTTCGGAAACCTGATTGCCCTGAGCC
TGGGCCTGACCCCCAACTTCAAGAGCAACTTCGACCTGGCCGAGGATGCCAAACTGCAGCTGAGCAAGGA
CACCTACGACGACGACCTGGACAACCTGCTGGCCCAGATCGGCGACCAGTACGCCGACCTGTTTCTGGCC
GCCAAGAACCTGTCCGACGCCATCCTGCTGAGCGACATCCTGAGAGTGAACACCGAGATCACCAAGGCCC
CCCTGAGCGCCTCTATGATCAAGAGATACGACGAGCACCACCAGGACCTGACCCTGCTGAAAGCTCTCGT
GCGGCAGCAGCTGCCTGAGAAGTACAAAGAGATTTTCTTCGACCAGAGCAAGAACGGCTACGCCGGCTAC
ATTGACGGCGGAGCCAGCCAGGAAGAGTTCTACAAGTTCATCAAGCCCATCCTGGAAAAGATGGACGGCA
CCGAGGAACTGCTCGTGAAGCTGAACAGAGAGGACCTGCTGCGGAAGCAGCGGACCTTCGACAACGGCAG
CATCCCCCACCAGATCCACCTGGGAGAGCTGCACGCCATTCTGCGGCGGCAGGAAGATTTTTACCCATTC
CTGAAGGACAACCGGGAAAAGATCGAGAAGATCCTGACCTTCCGCATCCCCTACTACGTGGGCCCTCTGG
CCAGGGGAAACAGCAGATTCGCCTGGATGACCAGAAAGAGCGAGGAAACCATCACCCCCTGGAACTTCGA
GGAAGTGGTGGACAAGGGCGCTTCCGCCCAGAGCTTCATCGAGCGGATGACCAACTTCGATAAGAACCTG
CCCAACGAGAAGGTGCTGCCCAAGCACAGCCTGCTGTACGAGTACTTCACCGTGTATAACGAGCTGACCA
AAGTGAAATACGTGACCGAGGGAATGAGAAAGCCCGCCTTCCTGAGCGGCGAGCAGAAAAAGGCCATCGT
GGACCTGCTGTTCAAGACCAACCGGAAAGTGACCGTGAAGCAGCTGAAAGAGGACTACTTCAAGAAAATC
GAGTGCTTCGACTCCGTGGAAATCTCCGGCGTGGAAGATCGGTTCAACGCCTCCCTGGGCACATACCACG
ATCTGCTGAAAATTATCAAGGACAAGGACTTCCTGGACAATGAGGAAAACGAGGACATTCTGGAAGATAT
CGTGCTGACCCTGACACTGTTTGAGGACAGAGAGATGATCGAGGAACGGCTGAAAACCTATGCCCACCTG
TTCGACGACAAAGTGATGAAGCAGCTGAAGCGGCGGAGATACACCGGCTGGGGCAGGCTGAGCCGGAAGC
TGATCAACGGCATCCGGGACAAGCAGTCCGGCAAGACAATCCTGGATTTCCTGAAGTCCGACGGCTTCGC
CAACAGAAACTTCATGCAGCTGATCCACGACGACAGCCTGACCTTTAAAGAGGACATCCAGAAAGCCCAG
GTGTCCGGCCAGGGCGATAGCCTGCACGAGCACATTGCCAATCTGGCCGGCAGCCCCGCCATTAAGAAGG
GCATCCTGCAGACAGTGAAGGTGGTGGACGAGCTCGTGAAAGTGATGGGCCGGCACAAGCCCGAGAACAT
CGTGATCGAAATGGCCAGAGAGAACCAGACCACCCAGAAGGGACAGAAGAACAGCCGCGAGAGAATGAAG
CGGATCGAAGAGGGCATCAAAGAGCTGGGCAGCCAGATCCTGAAAGAACACCCCGTGGAAAACACCCAGC
TGCAGAACGAGAAGCTGTACCTGTACTACCTGCAGAATGGGCGGGATATGTACGTGGACCAGGAACTGGA
CATCAACCGGCTGTCCGACTACGATGTGGACCATATCGTGCCTCAGAGCTTTCTGAAGGACGACTCCATC
GACAACAAGGTGCTGACCAGAAGCGACAAGAACCGGGGCAAGAGCGACAACGTGCCCTCCGAAGAGGTCG
TGAAGAAGATGAAGAACTACTGGCGGCAGCTGCTGAACGCCAAGCTGATTACCCAGAGAAAGTTCGACAA
TCTGACCAAGGCCGAGAGAGGCGGCCTGAGCGAACTGGATAAGGCCGGCTTCATCAAGAGACAGCTGGTG
GAAACCCGGCAGATCACAAAGCACGTGGCACAGATCCTGGACTCCCGGATGAACACTAAGTACGACGAGA
ATGACAAGCTGATCCGGGAAGTGAAAGTGATCACCCTGAAGTCCAAGCTGGTGTCCGATTTCCGGAAGGA
TTTCCAGTTTTACAAAGTGCGCGAGATCAACAACTACCACCACGCCCACGACGCCTACCTGAACGCCGTC
GTGGGAACCGCCCTGATCAAAAAGTACCCTAAGCTGGAAAGCGAGTTCGTGTACGGCGACTACAAGGTGT
ACGACGTGCGGAAGATGATCGCCAAGAGCGAGCAGGAAATCGGCAAGGCTACCGCCAAGTACTTCTTCTA
CAGCAACATCATGAACTTTTTCAAGACCGAGATTACCCTGGCCAACGGCGAGATCCGGAAGCGGCCTCTG
ATCGAGACAAACGGCGAAACCGGGGAGATCGTGTGGGATAAGGGCCGGGATTTTGCCACCGTGCGGAAAG
TGCTGAGCATGCCCCAAGTGAATATCGTGAAAAAGACCGAGGTGCAGACAGGCGGCTTCAGCAAAGAGTC
TATCCTGCCCAAGAGGAACAGCGATAAGCTGATCGCCAGAAAGAAGGACTGGGACCCTAAGAAGTACGGC
GGCTTCGACAGCCCCACCGTGGCCTATTCTGTGCTGGTGGTGGCCAAAGTGGAAAAGGGCAAGTCCAAGA
AACTGAAGAGTGTGAAAGAGCTGCTGGGGATCACCATCATGGAAAGAAGCAGCTTCGAGAAGAATCCCAT
CGACTTTCTGGAAGCCAAGGGCTACAAAGAAGTGAAAAAGGACCTGATCATCAAGCTGCCTAAGTACTCC
CTGTTCGAGCTGGAAAACGGCCGGAAGAGAATGCTGGCCTCTGCCGGCGAACTGCAGAAGGGAAACGAAC
TGGCCCTGCCCTCCAAATATGTGAACTTCCTGTACCTGGCCAGCCACTATGAGAAGCTGAAGGGCTCCCC
CGAGGATAATGAGCAGAAACAGCTGTTTGTGGAACAGCACAAGCACTACCTGGACGAGATCATCGAGCAG
ATCAGCGAGTTCTCCAAGAGAGTGATCCTGGCCGACGCTAATCTGGACAAAGTGCTGTCCGCCTACAACA
AGCACCGGGATAAGCCCATCAGAGAGCAGGCCGAGAATATCATCCACCTGTTTACCCTGACCAATCTGGG
AGCCCCTGCCGCCTTCAAGTACTTTGACACCACCATCGACCGGAAGAGGTACACCAGCACCAAAGAGGTG
CTGGACGCCACCCTGATCCACCAGAGCATCACCGGCCTGTACGAGACACGGATCGACCTGTCTCAGCTGG
GAGGCGACAAGCGTCCTGCTGCTACTAAGAAAGCTGGTCAAGCTAAGAAAAAGAAAGCTAGCGGCAGCGG
CGAGGGCAGAGGAAGTCTGCTAACATGCGGTGATGTCGAAGAAAATCCAGGCCCAATGGCCAAGCCTTTG
TCTCAAGAAGAATCCACCCTCATTGAAAGAGCAACGGCTACAATCAACAGCATCCCCATCTCTGAAGACT
ACAGCGTCGCCAGCGCAGCTCTCTCTAGCGACGGCCGCATCTTCACTGGTGTCAATGTATATCATTTTAC
TGGGGGACCTTGTGCAGAACTCGTGGTGCTGGGCACTGCTGCTGCTGCGGCAGCTGGCAACCTGACTTGT
ATCGTCGCGATCGGAAATGAGAACAGGGGCATCTTGAGCCCCTGCGGACGGTGCCGACAGGTGCTTCTCG
ATCTGCATCCTGGGATCAAAGCCATAGTGAAGGACAGTGATGGACAGCCGACGGCAGTTGGGATTCGTGA
ATTGCTGCCCTCTGGTTATGTGTGGGAGGGCTAAACGCGTTAAGTCGACAATCAACCTCTGGATTACAAA
ATTTGTGAAAGATTGACTGGTATTCTTAACTATGTTGCTCCTTTTACGCTATGTGGATACGCTGCTTTAA
TGCCTTTGTATCATGCTATTGCTTCCCGTATGGCTTTCATTTTCTCCTCCTTGTATAAATCCTGGTTGCT
GTCTCTTTATGAGGAGTTGTGGCCCGTTGTCAGGCAACGTGGCGTGGTGTGCACTGTGTTTGCTGACGCA
ACCCCCACTGGTTGGGGCATTGCCACCACCTGTCAGCTCCTTTCCGGGACTTTCGCTTTCCCCCTCCCTA
TTGCCACGGCGGAACTCATCGCCGCCTGCCTTGCCCGCTGCTGGACAGGGGCTCGGCTGTTGGGCACTGA
CAATTCCGTGGTGTTGTCGGGGAAATCATCGTCCTTTCCTTGGCTGCTCGCCTGTGTTGCCACCTGGATT
CTGCGCGGGACGTCCTTCTGCTACGTCCCTTCGGCCCTCAATCCAGCGGACCTTCCTTCCCGCGGCCTGC
TGCCGGCTCTGCGGCCTCTTCCGCGTCTTCGCCTTCGCCCTCAGACGAGTCGGATCTCCCTTTGGGCCGC
CTCCCCGCGTCGACTTTAAGACCAATGACTTACAAGGCAGCTGTAGATCTTAGCCACTTTTTAAAAGAAA
AGGGGGGACTGGAAGGGCTAATTCACTCCCAACGAAGACAAGATCTGCTTTTTGCTTGTACTGGGTCTCT
CTGGTTAGACCAGATCTGAGCCTGGGAGCTCTCTGGCTAACTAGGGAACCCACTGCTTAAGCCTCAATAA
AGCTTGCCTTGAGTGCTTCAAGTAGTGTGTGCCCGTCTGTTGTGTGACTCTGGTAACTAGAGATCCCTCA
GACCCTTTTAGTCAGTGTGGAAAATCTCTAGCAGTACGTATAGTAGTTCATGTCATCTTATTATTCAGTA
TTTATAACTTGCAAAGAAATGAATATCAGAGAGTGAGAGGAACTTGTTTATTGCAGCTTATAATGGTTAC
AAATAAAGCAATAGCATCACAAATTTCACAAATAAAGCATTTTTTTCACTGCATTCTAGTTGTGGTTTGT
CCAAACTCATCAATGTATCTTATCATGTCTGGCTCTAGCTATCCCGCCCCTAACTCCGCCCATCCCGCCC
CTAACTCCGCCCAGTTCCGCCCATTCTCCGCCCCATGGCTGACTAATTTTTTTTATTTATGCAGAGGCCG
AGGCCGCCTCGGCCTCTGAGCTATTCCAGAAGTAGTGAGGAGGCTTTTTTGGAGGCCTAGGGACGTACCC
AATTCGCCCTATAGTGAGTCGTATTACGCGCGCTCACTGGCCGTCGTTTTACAACGTCGTGACTGGGAAA
ACCCTGGCGTTACCCAACTTAATCGCCTTGCAGCACATCCCCCTTTCGCCAGCTGGCGTAATAGCGAAGA
GGCCCGCACCGATCGCCCTTCCCAACAGTTGCGCAGCCTGAATGGCGAATGGG
[124 nt withheld, positions 11324-11447]
C
[91 nt withheld, positions 11449-11539]
A
[49 nt withheld, positions 11541-11589]
CCTTTGACGTTGGAGTCCACGTTCTTT
[37 nt withheld, positions 11617-11653]
ACCCTATCTCGGTCTATTCTTTTGATTTATAAGGGATTTTGCCGATTTCGGCCTATTGGTTAAAAAATGA
GCTGATTTAACAAAAATTTAACGCGAATTTTAACAAAATATTAACGCTTACAATTTAGGTGGCACTTTTC
GGGGAAATGTGCGCGGAACCCCTATTTGTTTATTTTTCTAAATACATTCAAATATGTATCCGCTCATGAG
ACAATAACCCTGATAAATGCTTCAATAATATTGAAAAAGGAAGAGTATGAGTATTCAACATTTCCGTGTC
GCCCTTATTCCCTTTTTTGCGGCATTTTGCCTTCCTGTTTTTGCTCACCCAGAAACGCTGGTGAAAGTAA
AAGATGCTGAAGATCAGTTGGGTGCACGAGTGGGTTACATCGAACTGGATCTCAACAGCGGTAAGATCCT
TGAGAGTTTTCGCCCCGAAGAACGTTTTCCAATGATGAGCACTTTTAAAGTTCTGCTATGTGGCGCGGTA
TTATCCCGTATTGACGCCGGGCAAGAGCAACTCGGTCGCCGCATACACTATTCTCAGAATGACTTGGTTG
AGTACTCACCAGTCACAGAAAAGCATCTTACGGATGGCATGACAGTAAGAGAATTATGCAGTGCTGCCAT
AACCATGAGTGATAACACTGCGGCCAACTTACTTCTGACAACGATCGGAGGACCGAAGGAGCTAACCGCT
TTTTTGCACAACATGGGGGATCATGTAACTCGCCTTGATCGTTGGGAACCGGAGCTGAATGAAGCCATAC
CAAACGACGAGCGTGACACCACGATGCCTGTAGCAATGGCAACAACGTTGCGCAAACTATTAACTGGCGA
ACTACTTACTCTAGCTTCCCGGCAACAATTAATAGACTGGATGGAGGCGGATAAAGTTGCAGGACCACTT
CTGCGCTCGGCCCTTCCGGCTGGCTGGTTTATTGCTGATAAATCTGGAGCCGGTGAGCGTGGGTCTCGCG
GTATCATTGCAGCACTGGGGCCAGATGGTAAGCCCTCCCGTATCGTAGTTATCTACACGACGGGGAGTCA
GGCAACTATGGATGAACGAAATAGACAGATCGCTGAGATAGGTGCCTCACTGATTAAGCATTGGTAACTG
TCAGACCAAGTTTACTCATATATACTTTAGATTGATTTAAAACTTCATTTTTAATTTAAAAGGATCTAGG
TGAAGATCCTTTTTGATAATCTCATGACCAAAATCCCTTAACGTGAGTTTTCGTTCCACTGAGCGTCAGA
CCCCGTAGAAAAGATCAAAGGATCTTCTTGAGATCCTTTTTTTCTGCGCGTAATCTGCTGCTTGCAAACA
AAAAAACCACCGCTACCAGCGGTGGTTTGTTTGCCGGATCAAGAGCTACCAACTCTTTTTCCGAAGGTAA
CTGGCTTCAGCAGAGCGCAGATACCAAATACTGTTCTTCTAGTGTAGCCGTAGTTAGGCCACCACTTCAA
GAACTCTGTAGCACCGCCTACATACCTCGCTCTGCTAATCCTGTTACCAGTGGCTGCTGCCAGTGGCGAT
AAGTCGTGTCTTACCGGGTTGGACTCAAGACGATAGTTACCGGATAAGGCGCAGCGGTCGGGCTGAACGG
GGGGTTCGTGCACACAGCCCAGCTTGGAGCGAACGACCTACACCGAACTGAGATACCTACAGCGTGAGCT
ATGAGAAAGCGCCACGCTTCCCGAAGGGAGAAAGGCGGACAGGTATCCGGTAAGCGGCAGGGTCGGAACA
GGAGAGCGCACGAGGGAGCTTCCAGGGGGAAACGCCTGGTATCTTTATAGTCCTGTCGGGTTTCGCCACC
TCTGACTTGAGCGTCGATTTTTGTGATGCTCGTCAGGGGGGCGGAGCCTATGGAAAAACGCCAGCAACGC
GGCCTTTTTACGGTTCCTGGCCTTTTGCTGGCCTTTTGCTCACATGTTCTTTCCTGCGTTATCCCCTGAT
TCTGTGGATAACCGTATTACCGCCTTTGAGTGAGCTGATACCGCTCGCCGCAGCCGAACGACCGAGCGCA
GCGAGTCAGTGAGCGAGGAAGCGGAAGAGCGCCCAATACGCAAACCGCCTCTCCCCGCGCGTTGGCCGAT
TCATTAATGCAGCTGGCACGACAGGTTTCCCGACTGGAAAGCGGGCAGTGAGCGCAACGCAATTAATGTG
AGTTAGCTCACTCATTAGGCACCCCAGGCTTTACACTTTATGCTTCCGGCTCGTATGTTGTGTGGAATTG
TGAGCGGATAACAATTTCACACAGGAAACAGCTATGACCATGATTACGCCAAGCGCGCAATTAACCCTCA
CTAAAGGGAACAAAAGCTGGAGCTGCAAGCTTAA
Features (pLannotate 1.2.2; 35 found; start..end, strand, type, name):
      1..227     +  promoter       RSV promoter: Rous sarcoma virus enhancer/promoter
    228..408     +  LTR            5' LTR (truncated): truncated 5' long terminal repeat (LTR) from HIV-1
    455..580     +  misc_feature   HIV-1 Ψ: packaging signal of human immunodeficiency virus type 1
    564..902     +  CDS            HIV-1 gag (fragment): gag protein from human immunodeficiency virus 1; gag
    923..1134    +  promoter       EF-1α core promoter: core promoter for human elongation factor EF-1α
   1223..1642    +  CDS            HaloTag® (fragment): modified bacterial dehalogenase that forms covalent bonds with chloroalkane derivatives
   1688..2101    +  CDS            HaloTag® (fragment): modified bacterial dehalogenase that forms covalent bonds with chloroalkane derivatives
   2237..2506    +  CDS            RAD53 (fragment): RAD53_YEAST - Also known as MEC2, SAD1, SPK1. Experimental evidence at protein level: Swiss-Prot protein existence level 1. Controls S-phase checkpoint as well as G1 and G2 DNA damage checkpoints. Phosphorylates proteins on serine, threonine, and tyrosine. Prevents entry into anaphase and mitotic exit after DNA damage via regulation of the Polo kinase CDC5. Seems to be involved in the phosphorylation of RPH1. From Saccharomyces cerevisiae (strain ATCC 204508 / S288c) (Baker's yeast).
   2522..2674    +  CDS            RAD53 (fragment): RAD53_YEAST - Also known as MEC2, SAD1, SPK1. Experimental evidence at protein level: Swiss-Prot protein existence level 1. Controls S-phase checkpoint as well as G1 and G2 DNA damage checkpoints. Phosphorylates proteins on serine, threonine, and tyrosine. Prevents entry into anaphase and mitotic exit after DNA damage via regulation of the Polo kinase CDC5. Seems to be involved in the phosphorylation of RPH1. From Saccharomyces cerevisiae (strain ATCC 204508 / S288c) (Baker's yeast).
   2720..3436    +  CDS            mEGFP: mEGFP is a basic (constitutively fluorescent) green fluorescent protein published in 2002, derived from Aequorea victoria. It has moderate acid sensitivity.
   3477..3701    +  polyA_signal   bGH poly(A) signal: bovine growth hormone polyadenylation signal
   3856..4089    +  misc_feature   RRE: The Rev response element (RRE) of HIV-1 allows for Rev-dependent mRNA export from the nucleus to the cytoplasm.
   4466..4492    +  CDS            Rev (fragment): human immunodeficiency virus 1 (HIV-1) Rev protein; rev; enhances nuclear export of unspliced and incompletely spliced viral mRNAs
   4496..4676    +  promoter       U6 promoter (fragment): RNA polymerase III promoter for human U6 snRNA
   4717..4834    +  misc_feature   cPPT/CTS: central polypurine tract and central termination sequence of HIV-1
   4903..5114    +  promoter       EF-1α core promoter: core promoter for human elongation factor EF-1α
   5218..6819    +  CDS            Cas9(N): N-terminal portion of Streptococcus pyogenes Cas9 (Zetsche et al., 2015)
   6820..9318    +  CDS            Cas9(C): C-terminal portion of Streptococcus pyogenes Cas9 (Zetsche et al., 2015)
   9436..9834    +  CDS            BSD: blasticidin S deaminase; Aspergillus terreus BSD; confers resistance to blasticidin
   9850..10438   +  misc_feature   WPRE: woodchuck hepatitis virus posttranscriptional regulatory element
  10489..10508   +  misc_feature   cPPT/CTS (fragment): central polypurine tract and central termination sequence of HIV-1
  10510..10743   +  LTR            3' LTR (ΔU3): self-inactivating 3' long terminal repeat (LTR) from HIV-1
  10821..10942   +  polyA_signal   SV40 poly(A) signal: SV40 polyadenylation signal
  10982..11117   +  rep_origin     SV40 ori: SV40 origin of replication
  11138..11156   -  promoter       T7 promoter: promoter for bacteriophage T7 RNA polymerase
  11164..11319   +  CDS            lacZα (fragment): LacZα fragment of β-galactosidase; lacZ fragment
  11324..11752   +  rep_origin     f1 ori (sequence partly withheld): f1 bacteriophage origin of replication; arrow indicates direction of (+) strand synthesis
  11805..11909   +  promoter       AmpR promoter: bla
  11910..12770   +  CDS            AmpR: β-lactamase; bla; confers resistance to ampicillin, carbenicillin, and related antibiotics
  12941..13529   +  rep_origin     ori: high-copy-number ColE1/pMB1/pBR322/pUC origin of replication
  13712..13804   +  CDS            lacI (fragment): lac repressor; lacI; The lac repressor binds to the lac operator to inhibit transcription in E. coli. This inhibition can be relieved by adding lactose or isopropyl-β-D-thiogalactopyranoside (IPTG).
  13817..13838   +  protein_bind   CAP binding site: CAP binding activates transcription in the presence of cAMP. E. coli catabolite activator protein
  13853..13883   +  promoter       lac promoter: promoter for the E. coli lac operon
  13887..13909   +  protein_bind   lac operator (fragment): The lac repressor binds to the lac operator to inhibit transcription in E. coli. This inhibition can be relieved by adding lactose or isopropyl-β-D-thiogalactopyranoside (IPTG). lac repressor encoded by lacI
  13952..13970   +  promoter       T3 promoter: promoter for bacteriophage T3 RNA polymerase
