[The description below was written by a language model from this plasmid's Addgene catalogue record and pLannotate feature annotations shown in this document.]
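Description:
pLenti_EF1α-NES-Kinprola_PKA-mEGFP_bGH-PA term_EF1α_FLAG-SV40NLS-Cas9-NLS-T2A-BSD-WPRE-SV40 is a roughly 14 kb lentiviral transfer plasmid that delivers two separate EF1α-driven expression cassettes to mammalian cells by transduction. The viral framework is of the third-generation, self-inactivating type. An RSV promoter is joined to a truncated HIV-1 5' LTR, followed by the Ψ packaging signal with a gag fragment, the RRE for Rev-dependent export of the genomic RNA, a cPPT/CTS, a WPRE to boost transcript expression, and a ΔU3 3' LTR. An SV40 poly(A) signal and SV40 origin lie downstream. In bacteria the plasmid is maintained through a high-copy ColE1/pUC-type origin with ampicillin resistance. An f1 origin and remnants of lac, T7 and T3 elements come from the parental cloning vector. A partial U6 promoter is also annotated, but the record describes no guide RNA cassette.

The first cassette, placed unusually between Ψ/gag and the RRE, uses an EF-1α core promoter to express Kinprola_PKA, a synthetic recorder of protein kinase A activity. It carries an N-terminal nuclear export signal and a C-terminal mEGFP, and ends at a bGH poly(A) signal. The annotation detects two HaloTag fragments and two fragments matching yeast RAD53 within this reading frame. This suggests a rearranged or split HaloTag combined with a RAD53-derived domain, in keeping with chemical labelling as the readout, although the record does not spell out the design. The second cassette uses another EF-1α core promoter to express FLAG-tagged, NLS-flanked Streptococcus pyogenes Cas9. A T2A peptide links Cas9 to blasticidin S deaminase, so blasticidin selection enriches for Cas9-expressing cells. The construct generates cells that co-express the kinase recorder and Cas9; guide RNAs would need to be supplied separately.
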