Addgene plasmid #233371: pLenti_EF1α-NES-Kinprola_PKA-mEGFP_bGH-PA term_EF1α_FLAG-SV40NLS-Cas9-NLS-T2A-BSD-WPRE-SV40
Purpose: EF1α driven co-expression of the PKA activity recorder Kinprola_PKA fused to mEGFP and Cas9 expression through lentivirus transduction
Depositing lab: Kai Johnsson. Depositing organization: Max Planck Institute for Medical Research. Publication: Molecular recording of cellular protein kinase activity with chemical labeling. Sun DE, Ng SW, Zheng Y, Xie S, Schwan N, Breuer P, Hoffmann DC, Michel J, Azorin DD, Boonekamp KE, Winkler F, Wick W, Boutros M, Li Y, Johnsson K. Nat Chem Biol. 2025 Jul 10. doi: 10.1038/s41589-025-01949-6. PubMed 40640555.
Backbone
  Vector backbone: pLenti
  Backbone size w/o insert (bp): 7028
  Vector type: Lentiviral
  Selectable markers: Blasticidin
Growth in bacteria
  Bacterial resistance: Ampicillin, 100 μg/mL
  Growth temperature: 30°C
  Growth strain: NEB Stable
  Copy number: High Copy
Gene/Insert 1
  Gene/Insert name: NES-Kinprola_PKA-mEGFP
  Species: Synthetic
  Insert size (bp): 2277
  Promoter: EF1α
  Tag / fusion protein: NES (N terminal on insert); mEGFP (C terminal on insert)
  Cloning method: Gibson Cloning
  Sequencing primers: 5′ Unknown
Gene/Insert 2
  Gene/Insert name: FLAG-SV40NLS-Cas9-NLS-T2A-BSD
  Species: Synthetic
  Insert size (bp): 4695
  Promoter: EF1α
  Tag / fusion protein: FLAG (N terminal on insert)
  Cloning method: Gibson Cloning
  Sequencing primers: 5′ Unknown
Terms and licenses: Academic/Nonprofit Terms; Industry Terms: Not Available to Industry
Depositor comments: Please visit https://doi.org/10.1101/2024.09.11.611894 for bioRxiv preprint.
How to cite: pLenti_EF1α-NES-Kinprola_PKA-mEGFP_bGH-PA term_EF1α_FLAG-SV40NLS-Cas9-NLS-T2A-BSD-WPRE-SV40 was a gift from Kai Johnsson (Addgene plasmid # 233371 ; http://n2t.net/addgene:233371 ; RRID:Addgene_233371)
